Addgene plasmid #245130: pEW004
Purpose: Based on pAF259 but with bitluc expression driven by the C. saccharoperbutylacetonicum Cspa_RS22190 promoter.
Depositing lab: Robert Fagan. Depositing organization: University of Sheffield. Publication: A set of genetic tools for use in Clostridioides difficile and related species. Fisher H, de Lussy Kubisa L, Jakhmola A, Walker E, Kirk JA, Oatley P, Chaudhuri RR, Douce GR, Ormsby MJ, Fagan RP. Microbiology (Reading). 2026 Feb;172(2). doi: 10.1099/mic.0.001665. PubMed 41712450.
Backbone
  Vector backbone: pMTL960
  Backbone manufacturer: Nigel P Minton
  Vector type: Bacterial Expression
Growth in bacteria
  Bacterial resistance: Chloramphenicol, 25 μg/mL
  Growth temperature: 37°C
  Growth strain: DH5alpha
  Copy number: High Copy
Gene/Insert
  Gene/Insert name: Pcspa_RS22190 -bitlucopt
  Species: Synthetic
  Promoter: Pcspa_RS22190
  Cloning method: Restriction Enzyme; 5′ cloning site KpnI (unknown if destroyed); 3′ cloning site SacI (unknown if destroyed)
Resource information
  A portion of this plasmid was derived from a plasmid made by: pAF259 (Addgene #105494)
Terms and licenses: Academic/Nonprofit Terms; Industry Terms: Not Available to Industry
How to cite: pEW004 was a gift from Robert Fagan (Addgene plasmid # 245130 ; http://n2t.net/addgene:245130 ; RRID:Addgene_245130)
