[The description below was written by a language model from this plasmid's Addgene catalogue record and pLannotate feature annotations shown in this document.]
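Description:
pEW004 is a bacterial expression and reporter plasmid built on the pMTL960 backbone, a vector series used as E. coli–Clostridium shuttle plasmids, and it forms part of a genetic toolkit for Clostridioides difficile and related species. In E. coli it replicates from a high-copy ColE1/pUC-type origin and is selected with chloramphenicol through catP, the chloramphenicol acetyltransferase gene from Clostridium perfringens. An incP origin of transfer with traJ and a fragment of traI is also annotated. This RP4-type mobilisation region allows the plasmid to be moved by conjugation from a suitable E. coli donor into a recipient. The automated feature table accounts for less than half of the 7,245 nt sequence. It does not annotate a Gram-positive replicon or the promoter, so those regions cannot be described from the record.

The payload is Pcspa_RS22190-bitlucopt, a synthetic cassette cloned between KpnI and SacI sites. The reporter is detected on the reverse strand as a fragment matching the catalytic subunit of Oplophorus gracilirostris luciferase, the shrimp enzyme that oxidises coelenterazine-type substrates to emit blue light; the "opt" suffix suggests a codon-optimised version. The plasmid derives from pAF259, but here bitluc expression is driven by the promoter of the Clostridium saccharoperbutylacetonicum gene Cspa_RS22190. The record does not state the strength or regulation of this promoter. The design suits luminescence-based measurement of this promoter's activity, or its use as an alternative expression signal, in C. difficile and related clostridia.
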