Features (pLannotate 1.2.2; 6 found; start..end, strand, type, name):
      1..589     +  rep_origin     ori: high-copy-number ColE1/pMB1/pBR322/pUC origin of replication
    952..1572    +  CDS            catP: CAT2_CLOPF - Protein inferred from homology: Swiss-Prot protein existence level 3. This enzyme is an effector of chloramphenicol resistance in bacteria. From Clostridium perfringens.
   1951..2060    +  oriT           oriT: incP origin of transfer
   2093..2464    +  CDS            traJ: oriT-recognizing protein; traJ
   2502..2597    +  CDS            traI (fragment): TRAI6_ECOLX - Experimental evidence at protein level: Swiss-Prot protein existence level 1. The initiation process of transfer DNA synthesis requires the interaction of at least three plasmid-specific components (TraH, I, and J) at the transfer origin resulting in the assembly of a specialised nucleoprotein complex - the relaxosome. Site- and strand-specific cleavage at the transfer origin is dependent on TraI and TraJ. From Escherichia coli.
   2811..3356    -  CDS            LUCI_OPLGR (fragment): Experimental evidence at protein level: Swiss-Prot protein existence level 1. Catalytic subunit of oplophorus-luciferin 2-monooxygenase. Oxidoreductase that converts coelenterazine (the oplophorus luciferin) to coelenteramide under emission of blue light with a maximum at 454 nm. Is also active with bisdeoxycoelenterazine. From Oplophorus gracilirostris (Luminous shrimp).
>Addgene plasmid #245130 | pEW004 | addgene full sequence | sequence record 494064 | Addgene NGS Result
TTGAGATCCTTTTTTTCTGCGCGTAATCTGCTGCTTGCAAACAAAAAAACCACCGCTACCAGCGGTGGTT
TGTTTGCCGGATCAAGAGCTACCAACTCTTTTTCCGAAGGTAACTGGCTTCAGCAGAGCGCAGATACCAA
ATACTGTTCTTCTAGTGTAGCCGTAGTTAGGCCACCACTTCAAGAACTCTGTAGCACCGCCTACATACCT
CGCTCTGCTAATCCTGTTACCAGTGGCTGCTGCCAGTGGCGATAAGTCGTGTCTTACCGGGTTGGACTCA
AGACGATAGTTACCGGATAAGGCGCAGCGGTCGGGCTGAACGGGGGGTTCGTGCACACAGCCCAGCTTGG
AGCGAACGACCTACACCGAACTGAGATACCTACAGCGTGAGCTATGAGAAAGCGCCACGCTTCCCGAAGG
GAGAAAGGCGGACAGGTATCCGGTAAGCGGCAGGGTCGGAACAGGAGAGCGCACGAGGGAGCTTCAAGGG
GGAAACGCCTGGTATCTTTATAGTCCTGTCGGGTTTCGCCACCTCTGACTTGAGCGTCGATTTTTGTGAT
GCTCGTCAGGGGGGCGGAGCCTATGGAAAAACGCCAGCAACGCGGCCTTTTTACGGTTCCTGGCCTTTTG
CTGGCCTTTTGCTCACATGTTCTTTCCTGCGTTATCCCCTGATTCTGTGGATAACCGTATTACCGCCTTT
GAGTGAGCTGATACCGCTCGCCGCAGCCGAACGACCGAGCGCAGCGAGTCAGTGAGCGAGGAAGCGGAAG
AGCGCTCGGCCGGGGATCGATCCCCGGGTACGTACCCGGCAGTTTTTCTTTTTCGGCAAGTGTTCAAGAA
GTTATTAAGTCGGGAGTGCAGTCGAAGTGGGCAAGTTGAAAAATTCACAAAAATGTGGTATAATATCTTT
GTTCATTAGAGCGATAAACTTGAATTTGAGAGGGAACTTAGATGGTATTTGAAAAAATTGATAAAAATAG
TTGGAACAGAAAAGAGTATTTTGACCACTACTTTGCAAGTGTACCTTGTACCTACAGCATGACCGTTAAA
GTGGATATCACACAAATAAAGGAAAAGGGAATGAAACTATATCCTGCAATGCTTTATTATATTGCAATGA
TTGTAAACCGCCATTCAGAGTTTAGGACGGCAATCAATCAAGATGGTGAATTGGGGATATATGATGAGAT
GATACCAAGCTATACAATATTTCACAATGATACTGAAACATTTTCCAGCCTTTGGACTGAGTGTAAGTCT
GACTTTAAATCATTTTTAGCAGATTATGAAAGTGATACGCAACGGTATGGAAACAATCATAGAATGGAAG
GAAAGCCAAATGCTCCGGAAAACATTTTTAATGTATCTATGATACCGTGGTCAACCTTCGATGGCTTTAA
TCTGAATTTGCAGAAAGGATATGATTATTTGATTCCTATTTTTACTATGGGGAAATATTATAAAGAAGAT
AACAAAATTATACTTCCTTTGGCAATTCAAGTTCATCACGCAGTATGTGACGGATTTCACATTTGCCGTT
TTGTAAACGAATTGCAGGAATTGATAAATAGTTAACTTCAGGTTTGTCTGTAACTAAAAACAAGTATTTA
AGCAAAAACATCGTAGAAATACGGTGTTTTTTGTTACCCTAAAATCTACAATTTTATACATAACCACAGG
TTAGTACAAAGACCTTGTGTTTCTTTTTGAAAGGCTTAAAACAAGGATTTTTCCTTGATTTAAGCCCCGA
AAAGCAACACAACCAAGGTTTTAGTATCAATCTGTGGTTTTTATATTTTCAGAGACCGGTCAGATCTGCA
GAATTCGCCCTTCCTGCTTCGGGGTCATTATAGCGATTTTTTCGGTATATCCATCCTTTTTCGCACGATA
TACAGGATTTTGCCAAAGGGTTCGTGTAGACTTTCCTTGGTGTATCCAACGGCGTCAGCCGGGCAGGATA
GGTGAAGTAGGCCCACCCGCGAGCGGGTGTTCCTTCTTCACTGTCCCTTATTCGCACCTGGCGGTGCTCA
ACGGGAATCCTGCTCTGCGAGGCTGGCCGGCTACCGCCGGCGTAACAGATGAGGGCAAGCGGATGGCTGA
TGAAACCAAGCCAACCAGGAAGGGCAGCCCACCTATCAAGGTGTACTGCCTTCCAGACGAACGAAGAGCG
ATTGAGGAAAAGGCGGCGGCGGCCGGCATGAGCCTGTCGGCCTACCTGCTGGCCGTCGGCCAGGGCTACA
AAATCACGGGCGTCGTGGACTATGAGCACGTCCGCGAGCTGGCCCGCATCAATGGCGACCTGGGCCGCCT
GGGCGGCCTGCTGAAACTCTGGCTCACCGACGACCCGCGCACGGCGCGGTTCGGTGATGCCACGATCCTC
GCCCTGCTGGCGAAGATCGAAGAGAAGCAGGACGAGCTTGGCAAGGTCATGATGGGCGTGGTCCGCCCGA
GGGCAGAGCCATGACTTTTTTAGCCGCTAAAACGGCCGGGGGGTGCGCGTGATTGCCAAGCACGTCCCCA
TGCGCTCCATCAAGAAGAGCGACTTCGCGGAGCTGGTGAAGTACATCACCGACGAGCAAGGCAAGACCGA
TCCCCTACTACTGACAGCTTCCAAGGAGCTAAAGAGGTCCCTAGCGCAGCCTAAGGGCGAATTCCAGCAC
ACTGGCATCTTTTTATTTAGGGATTTCTCACATAAAATAGAGGCTATTTATAGCCTCTATTTTATTTTAT
ATTTATTTTAAATAAAAAAGACTTCTCATGAGAGAAGCCTTTTTCTATTTAAAGTTTTATTAAAACTTAT
AGGATCCCTATAGAATTTCTTCAAAAAGTCTATAACCTGTAACACTGTTTATAGTTACTCTAAACAACAT
AGATCCATCAGGTGTAATTAACCTTTCATCTATTATTTTATTTCCATTCCACAAAGTGCCTGTTACGGTT
ATTTTCTTTCCATCAAAAACTGCAATCCCTTCGTATGGTCTACCAAAATAATTTAACATATTTGGTGTTA
CACCATCAATTACTAAAGTTCCATAAGGTAATATTACTTTAAAGTGATGATCGTCTACTGGATATACAAC
TTTGAATACTTCCTCAATTTGTGCCATTTGGTCTGCTGATAGTCCCTCATAAGGAATTATTACATGTATA
TCGATCTTTAATGCATTTTCTCCACTTCTAACTATTCTTTGTATTGGTGTAACTGAGACTGCAAGATTTT
GTAAAAGAGAACTCACTCCACCCTGTTCTAAAACTTGATCTAAATTATATGCAGCAGTTTGTTCCCAATC
ACCCACAAAATCTTCAAGTGTAAACACAAAATTTTCTCCTTTACTGCAGGAGCTCATTATCATTATAATT
TCCTCCTTGATTTTTGAAATTTGGACTTCCATGTCCTAATTTAAAATAATTTATATCAACTCTTAAGAGT
TAATAGCTTAAGCTTATGTTTATTTATTCGTCTTATTTATAAATTACTTTATACTTTTTCGAAATTTTTT
TTCAATAATTTTATTTAATTACCTTATTTACTTCTAGCAGTAAAAAAATTCTGAAATTCAAAAGCTCTAT
TATAATTCTTGGCAGCTTGACGGCCTCTTTTAATAACATCCATTTTACTTTTTATTTTTACCTGTTCTAC
TTTCATTAACCTTACAAGTTCTTCATCTAGGGTACCATAAAAATAAGAAGCCTGCAAATGCAGGCTTCTT
ATTTTTATGCTAGCTTGATGCAGAATTCGCCCTTAAGTCTAAAAATTAGGGGAGATGTAAGGATTTGGGA
AAAATAGAAGATGTTATAATCATAAATATGGTATTCGTAGGCTTAAAGTCAAAAAGGAGGTGAAATATAA
ATAGATTTTTAGCTAAATTAAGTAAGAAATAGGAGGAGATTTATTGAACAAAAAATTAGAAAAACCATTT
GTATATAAGAGAGAGTACGATTTGACTGGATATGATGTTGAAATTTTACAAAAATATGAGTTAGAACAAG
CAATATATGTTTATGTTGGGAGTAGTTGTGCATATAACATGAGAGCTAGAAGTAGTAAATGGAGATACCA
TATAAGAACAAATAATAAGTCTATATGTTGTAACATTAAAAATTTTATACATAACTTGGAATTGTTTTAT
AAAATGGAATTAAAGTTGTCAGATAATATTATTAATGATAAGCTATACTATAGCAATATAGCAGAGTTTG
AAGAATTTGAAACACTAGAAAAAGCTAGAGAGGTAGAAAGTACTATTATAAGTCAATATCAATTTTTAGA
TTCTATAAATCATATGTTAAAACAAAAAATAATTTTATTGAGTAATAAGGATAGTGTGTTAAACATAACT
AAAAATGGAAATACAAATTATTTGAAAGTAAAAAATAAATACATAGAAAAACATAAGAACAAGCCAATAA
TGAGATACCATATCAACTGTCAATTCAATACAGATGGAAGTGTCAAAAGTATTACACAGGAGTTTGAACC
AATATTGGAATTAAACAAAAAAAATACCCTAAGCCGACCAAGCAGAGTATTTTTAAAATAATATTTTAAG
ATAACAACAAAATGAGATAATACTACTAGACAATGACAACTCAACTACCAATTGAGTTTATGGAGCTACC
AACTCCAATATCGGTCTAACTGATTAAGTATCTGTAGTTATATAATAATATTGCTATCAATTTTAGCATC
TTAACAATATTATTATACATACTAAGCTAAAATTATTCAATAGTTGTAAAAGTTGATTAGTCAATAAGTA
TATATTTAATGTAGTGTTATCTCTTAAAAAAACTAGATAAGGAGATAATAAATATATGGAACAATTAGAT
TCAAAATATAAGTTGAAAAAATTTCTAATGGCAGTATTTAGAGATGGTATAGGACAAGGAAATAATCTTA
TTGATAATGAATATGTTAGAGTATTTCAAAATAATAAAAGTAATAGTAAACAATTAGAACTCGGAGAAGA
ATTTAAAGAATATAGTAAAACAACTTTTTTTAAAAATATAGATGATATAGTAGAATTTACCTTCGCAAAA
AATATTTATTATGAAAATACATTTTTTAACCTATGTACAACTGATGGAAAAGCAGGAACCAATGAAAACT
TAATAAATAGATATGCATTAGGATTTGATTTTGACAAAAAAGAATTAGGACAAGGTTTTAATTATAAAGA
TATAATTAATTTATTTACTAAGATAGGATTACATTATCATATCCTAGTTGATAGTGGAAATGGATTCCAT
GTTTATGTGCTAATTAATAAAACTAATAACATTAAGTTAGTATCAGAAGTTACAAATACATTAATAAATA
AATTGGGTGCAGATAAACAAGCAAATTTATCTACTCAAGTATTAAGAGTACCTTATACATATAATATTAA
AAATACTACTAAACAAGTAAAAATAATACACCAAGACAAAAATATATATAGATATGACATAGAAAAGTTA
GCTAAAAAATATTGCAAAGATGTAAAAACAGTAGGTAATACTAATACAAAATATATATTAGATAGTAAGC
TACCAAATTGTATAGTAGATATTTTAAAAAATGGTAGTAAAGATGGACATAAAAACCTAGATTTGCAAAA
AATAGTTGTGACTTTAAGATTGAGGAATAAAAGTTTAAGTCAAGTAATATCCGTTGCTAGAGAATGGAAC
TATATATCACAAAATAGTCTTTCAAATAGTGAGCTAGAATATCAAGTCAAGTATATGTATGAGAAGCTTA
AAACGGTTAATTTTGGTTGTACAGGTTGTGAGTTTAATAGTGATTGTTGGAATAAAATAGAATCAGATTT
TATATATAGTGATGAAGATACTTTGTTCAATATGCCACATAAGCACTCAAAGGATTTGAAATATAAGAAT
AGGAAAGGGGTTAAAATAATGACTGGTAATCAATTGTTTATCTATAATGTGTTACTTAACAATAAAGATA
GAGAATTAAACATAGACGATATAATGGAGCTGATAACCTATAAACGTAAGAAGAAAGTTAAAAACATTGT
TATGAGTGAAAAGACATTAAGAGAAACATTAAAAGAACTTCAACATAATGATTATATTACAAAAACAAAA
GGTGTTACAAAGCTAGGAATAAAAGATACATACAATGTAAAAGAAGTTAGATGTAATATAGATAAACAAT
ATACTATTAGTTACTTTGTTACCATGGCAGTAATTTGGGGAATAATTTCAACTGAAGAATTAAGATTATA
TACTCATATGAGATATAAGCAAGATTTATTGGTCAAAGATGATAAAATAAAAGGAAATATATTAAGAATT
AATCAAGAGGAATTAGCAAAAGATTTAGGAGTAACACAGCAAAGAATTTCAAATATGATAGAATCTTTAT
TAGATACTAAAATTTTAGATGTATGGGAAACTAAAATAAATGATAGAGGATTTATGTACTATACATATAG
ATTAAACAAGTAGATTTTTGATAGGATTAGAATTGATTTTCTAGTCCTATTTTTATGCAAAAAAACTAAT
TAATAAAAATTTCTTTTGGTAAAATAATTGTACGAGAATTGCAAAAAAAAAATGGCATCAAAGTATTGAA
ATTAAGCCGTTTTAAAAATTTCTTTTGGTAAAATAATTGTACATATATATGTAGTATATATATATATGTT
TTTTAGAGAATGTATAACTAGAATATAGAGCTAGAATATAGAGAATGTATAACTAGAATATAGAGCTAGA
ATATAGAGAATGTATAACTAGAATATAGAGCTAGAATATAGAGAATGTATAACTAGAATATAGAGCTAGA
ATATAGAGAATGTATAACTAGAATATAGAGCTAGAATATAGAGAATGTATAACTAGAATATAGAGCTAGA
ATATAGAGAATGTATAACTAGAATATAGAGCTAGAATCCTAATTAGTAGGTGCTTTTTTAAAACAAGTTA
AAAATCAAAAATAGTATTAGTAAGCATTGGAAATGCTAGATTCTAAAATAGAAAAGTAAAAAATTGGTGC
ACTATCTAAACTTATCTATATCGCTTTTTCCGTCGTTTGGTTCTCTAGTTACGATACAGGGGATATGCTT
ATATTGAGTTATAGTACTAATCAGTGCTTAATATAGTTAATAAAATTATAGTTACCATAGTTTAGTAACT
ATGATGTATGTTAGTTAGAAACTTGCATTTCATGACCAAAATCCCTTAACGTGAGTTTTCGTTCCACTGA
GCGTCAGACCCCGTAGAAAAGATCAAAGGATCTTC
